Addgene plasmid #173867: mVenus-NES-SspB-SOS2cat-P2A-iLIDcaax
Purpose: Mammalian expression of mVenus-NES-SspB-SOS2cat-P2A-iLIDcaax (opto-Ras)
Depositing lab: Takao Nakata. Depositing organization: Institute of Science Tokyo. Publication: Optogenetic control of small GTPases reveals RhoA mediates intracellular calcium signaling. Inaba H, Miao Q, Nakata T. J Biol Chem. 2021 Jan-Jun;296:100290. doi: 10.1016/j.jbc.2021.100290. Epub 2021 Jan 13. PubMed 33453281.
Backbone
  Vector backbone: pEGFP-N1
  Backbone manufacturer: Clontech
  Backbone size w/o insert (bp): 3946
  Total vector size (bp): 7144
  Modifications to backbone: EGFP was removed
  Vector type: Mammalian Expression
Growth in bacteria
  Bacterial resistance: Kanamycin, 50 μg/mL
  Growth temperature: 37°C
  Growth strain: DH5alpha
  Copy number: High Copy
Gene/Insert
  Gene/Insert name: mVenus-NES-SspB-SOS2cat-P2A-iLIDcaax
  Species: H. sapiens (human); Avena sativa (oat)
  Insert size (bp): 3198
  Promoter: CMV
  Tag / fusion protein: mVenus (N terminal on insert); C-terminal CAAX-box (C terminal on backbone)
  Cloning method: Restriction Enzyme; 5′ cloning site AgeI (not destroyed); 3′ cloning site NotI (not destroyed)
  Sequencing primers: 5′ GGTCTATATAAGCAGAGCTGG; 3′ AAGTAAAACCTCTACAAATGTGG
Terms and licenses: Academic/Nonprofit Terms; Industry Terms: Not Available to Industry
How to cite: mVenus-NES-SspB-SOS2cat-P2A-iLIDcaax was a gift from Takao Nakata (Addgene plasmid # 173867 ; http://n2t.net/addgene:173867 ; RRID:Addgene_173867)
