[The description below was written by a language model from this plasmid's Addgene catalogue record and pLannotate feature annotations shown in this document.]
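Description:
mVenus-NES-SspB-SOS2cat-P2A-iLIDcaax is a 7,144 bp mammalian expression plasmid built on the Clontech pEGFP-N1 backbone with EGFP removed and a 3.2 kb "opto-Ras" cassette placed between the AgeI and NotI sites. It is propagated in E. coli at high copy from a pUC-type ColE1 origin under kanamycin selection. The Tn5 NeoR/KanR gene is driven by tandem bacterial (bla) and SV40 early promoters and ends with the HSV TK polyadenylation signal, so it can also confer G418 resistance in mammalian cells. An f1 origin is present as well.

The CMV immediate-early enhancer and promoter drive a single open reading frame that terminates at the SV40 poly(A) signal. A P2A self-cleaving peptide splits this frame into two proteins. The first is mVenus fused to a nuclear export signal, the SspB adaptor and the catalytic fragment of human SOS2, a Ras guanine nucleotide exchange factor; it is fluorescent and kept in the cytoplasm. The second is iLID, an Avena sativa LOV2-based photoswitch that cages an SsrA peptide. Its C-terminal CAAX box is annotated as a K-Ras fragment and anchors it at the plasma membrane. The automated annotation labels the LOV-domain region as miniSOG, which most likely reflects homology between LOV domains rather than a true miniSOG insert. The short ble, bGH poly(A) and large T antigen hits are probably backbone remnants.

Blue light exposes the SsrA peptide in iLID, which then binds SspB and recruits the SOS2 catalytic domain to the membrane, where it can activate endogenous Ras. The construct was designed for reversible, spatially controlled optogenetic activation of Ras signalling in mammalian cells, with mVenus reporting translocation. It was deposited as part of a study on optogenetic control of small GTPases.
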