Features (pLannotate 1.2.2; 17 found; start..end, strand, type, name):
     37..831     +  CDS            NeoR/KanR: aminoglycoside phosphotransferase from Tn5; aph(3')-II (or nptII); confers resistance to neomycin, kanamycin, and G418 (Geneticin®)
    852..1004    +  CDS            ble (fragment): BLE_KLEPN - Experimental evidence at protein level: Swiss-Prot protein existence level 1. Binding protein with a strong affinity to the bleomycin family of antibiotics. Binds to CL990; an antimitotic-antibiotic compound. From Klebsiella pneumoniae.
   1063..1110    +  polyA_signal   HSV TK poly(A) signal: herpes simplex virus thymidine kinase polyadenylation signal (Cole and Stacy, 1985)
   1201..1217    -  polyA_signal   bGH poly(A) signal (fragment): bovine growth hormone polyadenylation signal
   1439..2027    +  rep_origin     ori: high-copy-number ColE1/pMB1/pBR322/pUC origin of replication
   2202..2505    +  enhancer       CMV enhancer: human cytomegalovirus immediate early enhancer
   2506..2709    +  promoter       CMV promoter: human cytomegalovirus (CMV) immediate early promoter
   2754..3470    +  CDS            mVenus: mVenus is a basic (constitutively fluorescent) yellow fluorescent protein published in 2006, derived from Aequorea victoria. It is reported to be a rapidly-maturing monomer with moderate acid sensitivity.
   3519..3860    +  CDS            sspB (fragment): SSPB_HAEIN - Experimental evidence at protein level: Swiss-Prot protein existence level 1. Also stimulates degradation of the N-terminus of RseA (residues 1-108, alone or in complex with sigma-E) by ClpX-ClpP in a non-ssrA-mediated fashion. From Haemophilus influenzae (strain ATCC 51907 / DSM 11121 / KW20 / Rd).
   3897..5357    +  CDS            SOS2 (fragment): SOS2_HUMAN - Experimental evidence at protein level: Swiss-Prot protein existence level 1. Promotes the exchange of Ras-bound GDP by GTP. From Homo sapiens (Human).
   5472..5789    +  CDS            miniSOG: miniSOG is a basic (constitutively fluorescent) cyan fluorescent protein published in 2011, derived from Arabidopsis thaliana. It requires the cofactor flavin for fluorescence.
   5907..5950    +  CDS            K-Ras (fragment): human small GTPase proto-oncoprotein
   5967..6050    +  CDS            large T antigen (fragment): large T antigen from SV40 (simian virus 40)
   6073..6194    +  polyA_signal   SV40 poly(A) signal: SV40 polyadenylation signal
   6228..6656    -  rep_origin     f1 ori (sequence partly withheld): f1 bacteriophage origin of replication; arrow indicates direction of (+) strand synthesis
   6683..6787    +  promoter       AmpR promoter: bla
   6789..2       +  promoter       SV40 promoter (across the origin): SV40 enhancer and early promoter
>Addgene plasmid #173867 | mVenus-NES-SspB-SOS2cat-P2A-iLIDcaax | addgene full sequence | sequence record 341715 | Addgene NGS Result
AAGATCGATCAAGAGACAGGATGAGGATCGTTTCGCATGATTGAACAAGATGGATTGCACGCAGGTTCTC
CGGCCGCTTGGGTGGAGAGGCTATTCGGCTATGACTGGGCACAACAGACAATCGGCTGCTCTGATGCCGC
CGTGTTCCGGCTGTCAGCGCAGGGGCGCCCGGTTCTTTTTGTCAAGACCGACCTGTCCGGTGCCCTGAAT
GAACTGCAAGACGAGGCAGCGCGGCTATCGTGGCTGGCCACGACGGGCGTTCCTTGCGCAGCTGTGCTCG
ACGTTGTCACTGAAGCGGGAAGGGACTGGCTGCTATTGGGCGAAGTGCCGGGGCAGGATCTCCTGTCATC
TCACCTTGCTCCTGCCGAGAAAGTATCCATCATGGCTGATGCAATGCGGCGGCTGCATACGCTTGATCCG
GCTACCTGCCCATTCGACCACCAAGCGAAACATCGCATCGAGCGAGCACGTACTCGGATGGAAGCCGGTC
TTGTCGATCAGGATGATCTGGACGAAGAGCATCAGGGGCTCGCGCCAGCCGAACTGTTCGCCAGGCTCAA
GGCGAGCATGCCCGACGGCGAGGATCTCGTCGTGACCCATGGCGATGCCTGCTTGCCGAATATCATGGTG
GAAAATGGCCGCTTTTCTGGATTCATCGACTGTGGCCGGCTGGGTGTGGCGGACCGCTATCAGGACATAG
CGTTGGCTACCCGTGATATTGCTGAAGAGCTTGGCGGCGAATGGGCTGACCGCTTCCTCGTGCTTTACGG
TATCGCCGCTCCCGATTCGCAGCGCATCGCCTTCTATCGCCTTCTTGACGAGTTCTTCTGAGCGGGACTC
TGGGGTTCGAAATGACCGACCAAGCGACGCCCAACCTGCCATCACGAGATTTCGATTCCACCGCCGCCTT
CTATGAAAGGTTGGGCTTCGGAATCGTTTTCCGGGACGCCGGCTGGATGATCCTCCAGCGCGGGGATCTC
ATGCTGGAGTTCTTCGCCCACCCTAGGGGGAGGCTAACTGAAACACGGAAGGAGACAATACCGGAAGGAA
CCCGCGCTATGACGGCAATAAAAAGACAGAATAAAACGCACGGTGTTGGGTCGTTTGTTCATAAACGCGG
GGTTCGGTCCCAGGGCTGGCACTCTGTCGATACCCCACCGAGACCCCATTGGGGCCAATACGCCCGCGTT
TCTTCCTTTTCCCCACCCCACCCCCCAAGTTCGGGTGAAGGCCCAGGGCTCGCAGCCAACGTCGGGGCGG
CAGGCCCTGCCATAGCCTCAGGTTACTCATATATACTTTAGATTGATTTAAAACTTCATTTTTAATTTAA
AAGGATCTAGGTGAAGATCCTTTTTGATAATCTCATGACCAAAATCCCTTAACGTGAGTTTTCGTTCCAC
TGAGCGTCAGACCCCGTAGAAAAGATCAAAGGATCTTCTTGAGATCCTTTTTTTCTGCGCGTAATCTGCT
GCTTGCAAACAAAAAAACCACCGCTACCAGCGGTGGTTTGTTTGCCGGATCAAGAGCTACCAACTCTTTT
TCCGAAGGTAACTGGCTTCAGCAGAGCGCAGATACCAAATACTGTTCTTCTAGTGTAGCCGTAGTTAGGC
CACCACTTCAAGAACTCTGTAGCACCGCCTACATACCTCGCTCTGCTAATCCTGTTACCAGTGGCTGCTG
CCAGTGGCGATAAGTCGTGTCTTACCGGGTTGGACTCAAGACGATAGTTACCGGATAAGGCGCAGCGGTC
GGGCTGAACGGGGGGTTCGTGCACACAGCCCAGCTTGGAGCGAACGACCTACACCGAACTGAGATACCTA
CAGCGTGAGCTATGAGAAAGCGCCACGCTTCCCGAAGGGAGAAAGGCGGACAGGTATCCGGTAAGCGGCA
GGGTCGGAACAGGAGAGCGCACGAGGGAGCTTCCAGGGGGAAACGCCTGGTATCTTTATAGTCCTGTCGG
GTTTCGCCACCTCTGACTTGAGCGTCGATTTTTGTGATGCTCGTCAGGGGGGCGGAGCCTATGGAAAAAC
GCCAGCAACGCGGCCTTTTTACGGTTCCTGGCCTTTTGCTGGCCTTTTGCTCACATGTTCTTTCCTGCGT
TATCCCCTGATTCTGTGGATAACCGTATTACCGCCATGCATTAGTTATTAATAGTAATCAATTACGGGGT
CATTAGTTCATAGCCCATATATGGAGTTCCGCGTTACATAACTTACGGTAAATGGCCCGCCTGGCTGACC
GCCCAACGACCCCCGCCCATTGACGTCAATAATGACGTATGTTCCCATAGTAACGCCAATAGGGACTTTC
CATTGACGTCAATGGGTGGAGTATTTACGGTAAACTGCCCACTTGGCAGTACATCAAGTGTATCATATGC
CAAGTACGCCCCCTATTGACGTCAATGACGGTAAATGGCCCGCCTGGCATTATGCCCAGTACATGACCTT
ATGGGACTTTCCTACTTGGCAGTACATCTACGTATTAGTCATCGCTATTACCATGGTGATGCGGTTTTGG
CAGTACATCAATGGGCGTGGATAGCGGTTTGACTCACGGGGATTTCCAAGTCTCCACCCCATTGACGTCA
ATGGGAGTTTGTTTTGGCACCAAAATCAACGGGACTTTCCAAAATGTCGTAACAACTCCGCCCCATTGAC
GCAAATGGGCGGTAGGCGTGTACGGTGGGAGGTCTATATAAGCAGAGCTGGTTTAGTGAACCGTCAGATC
CGCTAGCGCTACCGGTCGCCACCATGGTGAGCAAGGGCGAGGAGCTGTTCACCGGGGTGGTGCCCATCCT
GGTCGAGCTGGACGGCGACGTAAACGGCCACAAGTTCAGCGTGTCCGGCGAGGGCGAGGGCGATGCCACC
TACGGCAAGCTGACCCTGAAGTTCATCAGCACCACCGGCAAGCTGCCCGTGCCCTGGCCCACCCTCGTGA
CCACCCTCGGCTACGGCCTGCAGTGCTTCGCCCGCTACCCCGACCACATGAAGCAGCACGACTTCTTCAA
GTCCGCCATGCCCGAAGGCTACGTCCAGGAGCGCACCATCTTCTTCAAGGACGACGGCAACTACAAGACC
CGCGCCGAGGTGAAGTTCGAGGGCGACACCCTGGTGAACCGCATCGAGCTGAAGGGCATCGACTTCAAGG
AGGACGGCAACATCCTGGGGCACAAGCTGGAGTACAACTACAACAGCCACAACGTCTATATCACCGCCGA
CAAGCAGAAGAACGGCATCAAGGCAAACTTCAAGATCCGCCACAACATCGAGGACGGCGGCGTGCAGCTC
GCCGACCACTACCAGCAGAACACCCCCATCGGCGACGGCCCCGTGCTGCTGCCCGACAACCACTACCTGA
GCTACCAGTCCAAACTGAGCAAAGACCCCAACGAGAAGCGCGATCACATGGTCCTGCTGGAGTTCGTGAC
CGCCGCCGGGATCACTCTCGGCATGGACGAGCTGTACAAGTTCGGCATTGATCTGAGCGGCCTGACCCTG
GGTACCAGTGCTGGAGGTAGCTCCCCGAAACGCCCTAAGCTGCTGCGTGAATATTACGATTGGCTGGTTG
ATAACAGCTTTACCCCATATCTGGTGGTGGATGCCACATACCTGGGCGTGAACGTGCCCGTGGAGTATGT
GAAAGACGGTCAGATCGTGCTGAATCTGTCTGCAAGTGCGACCGGCAACCTGCAACTGACAAATGATTTT
ATCCAGTTCAACGCCCGCTTTAAGGGCGTGTCTCGTGAACTGTATATCCCGATGGGTGCCGCTCTGGCCA
TTTACGCTCGCGAGAACGGCGATGGTGTGATGTTCGAACCAGAAGAAATCTATGACGAGCTGAATATTGG
TCTCGACAGTGCTGGAGGTAGTGCTGGAGGTTCAGCTGGTGGACTCGAGCAACCACTGAGATTACCAAGT
CCTGAAGTATATCGTTTTGTAGTAAAAGACTCTGAGGAAAACATTGTTTTTGAAGACAACTTGCAAAGTA
GAAGTGGCATCCCCATTATTAAAGGAGGAACTGTAGTGAAATTAATTGAAAGGTTAACATATCATATGTA
TGCAGATCCCAATTTTGTTCGTACTTTTCTTACCACATATCGTTCATTTTGTAAACCACAGGAATTGCTG
AGCTTACTGATTGAACGGTTTGAAATTCCAGAGCCAGAACCTACTGACGCAGACAAATTGGCAATAGAGA
AAGGCGAGCAGCCAATCAGTGCAGACCTTAAAAGATTTCGCAAGGAATATGTCCAACCAGTACAACTTAG
GATCTTAAATGTATTTCGGCATTGGGTTGAACATCATTTTTATGACTTTGAAAGAGACTTGGAATTGCTT
GAAAGACTAGAATCCTTCATTTCAAGTGTAAGAGGGAAAGCTATGAAAAAATGGGTAGAGTCAATTGCTA
AGATCATCAGGAGGAAGAAGCAAGCTCAGGCAAACGGAGTAAGCCATAATATTACCTTTGAAAGTCCACC
TCCACCAATTGAATGGCATATCAGCAAACCAGGACAGTTTGAAACATTTGATCTCATGACACTTCATCCA
ATAGAAATTGCACGTCAGCTGACACTTTTGGAGTCTGATCTTTACAGGAAAGTTCAACCGTCTGAACTTG
TAGGGAGTGTGTGGACCAAAGAAGATAAAGAAATAAATTCTCCAAATTTATTAAAAATGATTCGCCATAC
CACAAATCTCACCCTCTGGTTTGAAAAATGCATTGTGGAAGCAGAAAATTTTGAAGAACGGGTGGCAGTA
CTAAGTAGAATTATAGAAATTCTGCAAGTTTTTCAAGATTTGAATAATTTCAATGGCGTATTGGAGATAG
TCAGTGCAGTAAATTCAGTGTCAGTATACAGACTAGACCATACCTTTGAGGCACTGCAGGAAAGGAAAAG
GAAAATTTTGGACGAAGCTGTGGAATTAAGTCAAGATCACTTTAAAAAATACCTAGTAAAACTTAAGTCA
ATCAATCCACCTTGTGTGCCTTTTTTTGGAATATATTTAACAAATATTCTGAAGACCGAAGAAGGGAATA
ATGATTTTTTAAAAAAGAAAGGGAAAGATTTAATCAATTTCAGTAAGAGGAGGAAAGTAGCTGAAATTAC
TGGAGAAATTCAGCAGTATCAGAATCAGCCTTACTGTTTACGGATAGAACCAGATATGAGGAGATTCTTT
GAAAACCTTAACCCCATGGGAAGTGCATCTGAAAAAGAGTTTACAGATTATTTGTTCAACAAGTCACTAG
AAATTGAACCTCGAAACTGCAAACAGCCACCTCGATTTCCTAGGAAATCAACTTTTTCCTTAAAATCTCC
TGGAATAAGGCCTAACACAGGCCGACATGGCTCTACCCCGCGGGGAAGCGGAGCTACTAACTTCAGCCTG
CTGAAGCAGGCTGGAGACGTGGAGGAGAACCCTGGACCTGCACCGGGATCCGGGGAGTTTCTGGCAACCA
CACTGGAACGGATCGAGAAAAATTTCGTGATTACTGATCCGAGACTGCCTGACAACCCAATCATTTTTGC
GAGCGATTCCTTCCTGCAGCTGACAGAATATTCTCGGGAAGAGATCCTGGGGCGCAATTGCCGTTTTCTG
CAGGGACCCGAGACAGACCGTGCCACTGTTCGGAAAATCAGAGATGCTATTGACAACCAGACTGAAGTGA
CCGTTCAGCTGATCAATTATACCAAGAGCGGCAAGAAGTTCTGGAACGTGTTCCACCTGCAGCCGATGCG
CGATTATAAGGGCGACGTCCAGTACTTCATTGGCGTGCAGCTGGATGGCACCGAACGTCTTCATGGCGCC
GCTGAGCGTGAGGCGGTCTGCCTGATCAAAAAGACAGCCTTTCAGATTGCTGAGGCAGCGAACGACGAAA
ATTACTTTGGAAGCGGGAGTGGGAGCAAAAAGAAGAAAAAGAAGTCAAAGACAAAGTGTGTAATTATGTA
GGCGGCCGCGACTCTAGATCATAATCAGCCATACCACATTTGTAGAGGTTTTACTTGCTTTAAAAAACCT
CCCACACCTCCCCCTGAACCTGAAACATAAAATGAATGCAATTGTTGTTGTTAACTTGTTTATTGCAGCT
TATAATGGTTACAAATAAAGCAATAGCATCACAAATTTCACAAATAAAGCATTTTTTTCACTGCATTCTA
GTTGTGGTTTGTCCAAACTCATCAATGTATCTTAAGGCGTAAATTGTAAGCGTTAATATTTTGTTAAAAT
TCGCGTTAAATTTTTGTTAAATCAGCTCATTTTTTAACCAATAGGCCGAAATCGGCAAAATCCCTTATAA
ATCAAAAGAATAGACCGAGATAGGGT
[37 nt withheld, positions 6327-6363]
AAAGAACGTGGACTCCAACGTCAAAGG
[49 nt withheld, positions 6391-6439]
T
[91 nt withheld, positions 6441-6531]
G
[124 nt withheld, positions 6533-6656]
CAGGTGGCACTTTTCGGGGAAATGTGCGCGGAACCCCTATTTGTTTATTTTTCTAAATACATTCAAATAT
GTATCCGCTCATGAGACAATAACCCTGATAAATGCTTCAATAATATTGAAAAAGGAAGAGTCCTGAGGCG
GAAAGAACCAGCTGTGGAATGTGTGTCAGTTAGGGTGTGGAAAGTCCCCAGGCTCCCCAGCAGGCAGAAG
TATGCAAAGCATGCATCTCAATTAGTCAGCAACCAGGTGTGGAAAGTCCCCAGGCTCCCCAGCAGGCAGA
AGTATGCAAAGCATGCATCTCAATTAGTCAGCAACCATAGTCCCGCCCCTAACTCCGCCCATCCCGCCCC
TAACTCCGCCCAGTTCCGCCCATTCTCCGCCCCATGGCTGACTAATTTTTTTTATTTATGCAGAGGCCGA
GGCCGCCTCGGCCTCTGAGCTATTCCAGAAGTAGTGAGGAGGCTTTTTTGGAGGCCTAGGCTTTTGCA
